Addgene plasmid #223569: pPPI4-Strep-SNAP-PD-1
Purpose: Protein purification of human PD-1 with Twin-Strep and SNAP tags from mammalian cells
Depositing lab: Enfu Hui. Depositing organization: University of California, San Diego (UCSD). Publication: Antigen-Presenting Cell-Intrinsic PD-1 Neutralizes PD-L1 in cis to Attenuate PD-1 Signaling in T Cells. Zhao Y, Harrison DL, Song Y, Ji J, Huang J, Hui E. Cell Rep. 2018 Jul 10;24(2):379-390.e6. doi: 10.1016/j.celrep.2018.06.054. PubMed 29996099.
Backbone
  Vector backbone: pPPI4
  Vector type: Mammalian Expression
Growth in bacteria
  Bacterial resistance: Ampicillin, 100 μg/mL
  Growth temperature: 37°C
  Growth strain: DH5alpha
  Copy number: High Copy
Gene/Insert
  Gene/Insert name: PD-1
  Species: H. sapiens (human)
  Entrez Gene: PDCD1 (a.k.a. AIMTBS, CD279, PD-1, PD1, SLEB2, hPD-1, hPD-l, hSLE1)
  Tag / fusion protein: Twin-Strep, SNAP (N terminal on insert)
  Cloning method: Gibson Cloning
  Sequencing primers: 5′ GCAGTGTAGTCTGAGCAGTAC; 3′ GCTGGCAACTAGAAGGCACAG
Terms and licenses: Academic/Nonprofit Terms; Industry Terms: Not Available to Industry
Depositor comments: Plasmid lab code: L588
How to cite: pPPI4-Strep-SNAP-PD-1 was a gift from Enfu Hui (Addgene plasmid # 223569 ; http://n2t.net/addgene:223569 ; RRID:Addgene_223569)
