[The description below was written by a language model from this plasmid's Addgene catalogue record and pLannotate feature annotations shown in this document.]
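Description:
pPPI4-Strep-SNAP-PD-1 is a 7,835-nt mammalian expression plasmid built on the pPPI4 backbone for producing and purifying tagged human PD-1 (PDCD1) from mammalian cells. In E. coli it is maintained as a high-copy plasmid through a ColE1/pUC-type origin and selected with ampicillin via the β-lactamase gene. Remnants of lac regulatory sequence (lac promoter, operator, CAP site and a small lacI fragment) are also annotated in the backbone.

The expression cassette is driven by the human CMV immediate-early enhancer and promoter followed by CMV intron A, an arrangement that boosts transcript levels, and it ends in a bovine growth hormone polyadenylation signal. The open reading frame begins with a short fragment of human tissue plasminogen activator (PLAT), consistent with its use as a secretion leader, although the record does not state this. It continues with the Strep tag (catalogued as Twin-Strep, though only a partial Strep-Tag II match is annotated), then the SNAP-tag, and finally a 450-nt fragment of PDCD1. The annotated PD-1 segment is therefore only part of the coding sequence; the record does not say which region, although a leader-directed partial PD-1 would fit a soluble ectodomain design. The Strep tag allows affinity capture on Strep-Tactin resin, and the SNAP-tag allows covalent, site-specific labelling with benzylguanine-conjugated dyes or other substrates.

Downstream lies a mouse DHFR coding sequence with an SV40 poly(A) signal, a marker commonly used for selection or amplification in DHFR-deficient cells, along with SV40 promoter sequences. The LINE-1 ORF2-like fragments flagged near the plasmid origin are probably incidental homology matches in backbone sequence rather than functional elements.
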