Features (pLannotate 1.2.2; 21 found; start..end, strand, type, name):
    287..604     -  promoter       SV40 promoter: SV40 enhancer and early promoter
    683..699     -  protein_bind   lac operator: The lac repressor binds to the lac operator to inhibit transcription in E. coli. This inhibition can be relieved by adding lactose or isopropyl-β-D-thiogalactopyranoside (IPTG). lac repressor encoded by lacI
    707..737     -  promoter       lac promoter: promoter for the E. coli lac operon
    752..773     -  protein_bind   CAP binding site: CAP binding activates transcription in the presence of cAMP. E. coli catabolite activator protein
    786..878     -  CDS            lacI (fragment): lac repressor; lacI; The lac repressor binds to the lac operator to inhibit transcription in E. coli. This inhibition can be relieved by adding lactose or isopropyl-β-D-thiogalactopyranoside (IPTG).
   1061..1649    -  rep_origin     ori: high-copy-number ColE1/pMB1/pBR322/pUC origin of replication
   1820..2680    -  CDS            AmpR: β-lactamase; bla; confers resistance to ampicillin, carbenicillin, and related antibiotics
   2681..2785    -  promoter       AmpR promoter: bla
   2839..3218    +  enhancer       CMV enhancer: human cytomegalovirus immediate early enhancer
   3220..3419    +  promoter       CMV promoter: human cytomegalovirus (CMV) immediate early promoter
   3558..4383    +  intron         CMV intron A: human cytomegalovirus intron A (Chapman et al., 1991)
   4384..4476    +  CDS            PLAT (fragment): TPA_HUMAN - Experimental evidence at protein level: Swiss-Prot protein existence level 1. Converts the abundant, but inactive, zymogen plasminogen to plasmin by hydrolyzing a single Arg-Val bond in plasminogen. By controlling plasmin-mediated proteolysis, it plays an important role in tissue remodeling and degradation, in cell migration and many other physiopathological events. During oocyte activation, plays a role in cortical granule reaction in the zona reaction, which contributes to the block to polyspermy (By similarity). From Homo sapiens (Human).
   4477..4496    +  CDS            Strep-Tag II (fragment): peptide that binds Strep-Tactin®, an engineered form of streptavidin
   4585..5130    +  CDS            SNAP-tag®: human O6-alkylguanine-DNA-alkyltransferase variant that forms covalent bonds with benzylguanine derivatives optimized for bacterial expression
   5173..5622    +  CDS            PDCD1 (fragment): PDCD1_HUMAN - Also known as PD1 From Homo sapiens (Human).
   5679..5903    +  polyA_signal   bGH poly(A) signal: bovine growth hormone polyadenylation signal
   5907..5928    +  promoter       SV40 promoter (fragment): SV40 enhancer and early promoter
   6430..6993    +  CDS            DHFR: mouse dihydrofolate reductase; Mus musculus Dhfr
   7064..7198    +  polyA_signal   SV40 poly(A) signal: SV40 polyadenylation signal
   7561..7779    +  CDS            LORF2_HUMAN (fragment): Experimental evidence at protein level: Swiss-Prot protein existence level 1. Has a reverse transcriptase activity required for target- primed reverse transcription of the LINE-1 element mRNA, a crucial step in LINE-1 retrotransposition. Has also an endonuclease activity that allows the introduction of nicks in the chromosomal target DNA. Cleaves DNA in AT-rich regions between a 5' stretch of purines and a 3' stretch of pyrimidines, corresponding to sites of LINE-1 integration in the genome. From Homo sapiens (Human).
   7776..297     +  CDS            Pol (fragment) (across the origin): LORF2_MOUSE - Also known as Gm17492. Experimental evidence at protein level: Swiss-Prot protein existence level 1. Has a reverse transcriptase activity required for target- primed reverse transcription of the LINE-1 element mRNA, a crucial step in LINE-1 retrotransposition. Has also an endonuclease activity that allows the introduction of nicks in the chromosomal target DNA. Cleaves DNA in AT-rich regions between a 5' stretch of purines and a 3' stretch of pyrimidines, corresponding to sites of LINE-1 integration in the genome. From Mus musculus (Mouse).
>Addgene plasmid #223569 | pPPI4-Strep-SNAP-PD-1 | addgene full sequence | sequence record 444010 | Addgene NGS Result
AAAGACAGCATTTTCAACAAATGGTGCTGGCACAACTGGTGGTTATCATGGAGAAGAATGTGAATTGATC
CATTCCAATCTCCTTGTACTAAGGTCAAATCTAAGTGGATCAAGGAACTCCACATAAAACCAGAGACACT
GAAACTTATAGAGGAGAAAGTGGGGAAAAGCCTCGAAGATATGGGCACAGGGGAAAAATTCCTGAATAGA
ACAGCAATGGCTTGTGCTGTAAGATCGAGAATTGACAAATGGGACCTCATGAAACTCCAAAGCTATCGGA
TCAATTCCTCCAAAAAAGCCTCCTCACTACTTCTGGAATAGCTCAGAGGCCGAGGCGGCCTCGGCCTCTG
CATAAATAAAAAAAATTAGTCAGCCATGCATGGGGCGGAGAATGGGCGGAACTGGGCGGAGTTAGGGGCG
GGATGGGCGGAGTTAGGGGCGGGACTATGGTTGCTGACTAATTGAGATGCATGCTTTGCATACTTCTGCC
TGCTGGGGAGCCTGGGGACTTTCCACACCTGGTTGCTGACTAATTGAGATGCATGCTTTGCATACTTCTG
CCTGCTGGGGAGCCTGGGGACTTTCCACACCCTAACTGACACACATTCCACAGAATTAATTCCCGATCCG
TCGACCTCGAGAGCTTGGCGTAATCATGGTCATAGCTGTTTCCTGTGTGAAATTGTTATCCGCTCACAAT
TCCACACAACATACGAGCCGGAAGCATAAAGTGTAAAGCCTGGGGTGCCTAATGAGTGAGCTAACTCACA
TTAATTGCGTTGCGCTCACTGCCCGCTTTCCAGTCGGGAAACCTGTCGTGCCAGCTGCATTAATGAATCG
GCCAACGCGCGGGGAGAGGCGGTTTGCGTATTGGGCGCTCTTCCGCTTCCTCGCTCACTGACTCGCTGCG
CTCGGTCGTTCGGCTGCGGCGAGCGGTATCAGCTCACTCAAAGGCGGTAATACGGTTATCCACAGAATCA
GGGGATAACGCAGGAAAGAACATGTGAGCAAAAGGCCAGCAAAAGGCCAGGAACCGTAAAAAGGCCGCGT
TGCTGGCGTTTTTCCATAGGCTCCGCCCCCCTGACGAGCATCACAAAAATCGACGCTCAAGTCAGAGGTG
GCGAAACCCGACAGGACTATAAAGATACCAGGCGTTTCCCCCTGGAAGCTCCCTCGTGCGCTCTCCTGTT
CCGACCCTGCCGCTTACCGGATACCTGTCCGCCTTTCTCCCTTCGGGAAGCGTGGCGCTTTCTCATAGCT
CACGCTGTAGGTATCTCAGTTCGGTGTAGGTCGTTCGCTCCAAGCTGGGCTGTGTGCACGAACCCCCCGT
TCAGCCCGACCGCTGCGCCTTATCCGGTAACTATCGTCTTGAGTCCAACCCGGTAAGACACGACTTATCG
CCACTGGCAGCAGCCACTGGTAACAGGATTAGCAGAGCGAGGTATGTAGGCGGTGCTACAGAGTTCTTGA
AGTGGTGGCCTAACTACGGCTACACTAGAAGAACAGTATTTGGTATCTGCGCTCTGCTGAAGCCAGTTAC
CTTCGGAAAAAGAGTTGGTAGCTCTTGATCCGGCAAACAAACCACCGCTGGTAGCGGTGGTTTTTTTGTT
TGCAAGCAGCAGATTACGCGCAGAAAAAAAGGATCTCAAGAAGATCCTTTGATCTTTTCTACGGGGTCTG
ACGCTCAGTGGAACGAAAACTCACGTTAAGGGATTTTGGTCATGAGATTATCAAAAAGGATCTTCACCTA
GATCCTTTTAAATTAAAAATGAAGTTTTAAATCAATCTAAAGTATATATGAGTAAACTTGGTCTGACAGT
TACCAATGCTTAATCAGTGAGGCACCTATCTCAGCGATCTGTCTATTTCGTTCATCCATAGTTGCCTGAC
TCCCCGTCGTGTAGATAACTACGATACGGGAGGGCTTACCATCTGGCCCCAGTGCTGCAATGATACCGCG
AGACCCACGCTCACCGGCTCCAGATTTATCAGCAATAAACCAGCCAGCCGGAAGGGCCGAGCGCAGAAGT
GGTCCTGCAACTTTATCCGCCTCCATCCAGTCTATTAATTGTTGCCGGGAAGCTAGAGTAAGTAGTTCGC
CAGTTAATAGTTTGCGCAACGTTGTTGCCATTGCTACAGGCATCGTGGTGTCACGCTCGTCGTTTGGTAT
GGCTTCATTCAGCTCCGGTTCCCAACGATCAAGGCGAGTTACATGATCCCCCATGTTGTGCAAAAAAGCG
GTTAGCTCCTTCGGTCCTCCGATCGTTGTCAGAAGTAAGTTGGCCGCAGTGTTATCACTCATGGTTATGG
CAGCACTGCATAATTCTCTTACTGTCATGCCATCCGTAAGATGCTTTTCTGTGACTGGTGAGTACTCAAC
CAAGTCATTCTGAGAATAGTGTATGCGGCGACCGAGTTGCTCTTGCCCGGCGTCAATACGGGATAATACC
GCGCCACATAGCAGAACTTTAAAAGTGCTCATCATTGGAAAACGTTCTTCGGGGCGAAAACTCTCAAGGA
TCTTACCGCTGTTGAGATCCAGTTCGATGTAACCCACTCGTGCACCCAACTGATCTTCAGCATCTTTTAC
TTTCACCAGCGTTTCTGGGTGAGCAAAAACAGGAAGGCAAAATGCCGCAAAAAAGGGAATAAGGGCGACA
CGGAAATGTTGAATACTCATACTCTTCCTTTTTCAATATTATTGAAGCATTTATCAGGGTTATTGTCTCA
TGAGCGGATACATATTTGAATGTATTTAGAAAAATAAACAAATAGGGGTTCCGCGCACATTTCCCCGAAA
AGTGCCACCTGACGTCGACGGATCGGGAGATCCGCGTTGACATTGATTATTGACTAGTTATTAATAGTAA
TCAATTACGGGGTCATTAGTTCATAGCCCATATATGGAGTTCCGCGTTACATAACTTACGGTAAATGGCC
CGCCTGGCTGACCGCCCAACGACCCCCGCCCATTGACGTCAATAATGACGTATGTTCCCATAGTAACGCC
AATAGGGACTTTCCATTGACGTCAATGGGTGGAGTATTTACGGTAAACTGCCCACTTGGCAGTACATCAA
GTGTATCATATGCCAAGTCCGCCCCCTATTGACGTCAATGACGGTAAATGGCCCGCCTGGCATTATGCCC
AGTACATGACCTTACGGGACTTTCCTACTTGGCAGTACATCTACGTATTAGTCATCGCTATTACCATGGT
GATGCGGTTTTGGCAGTACACCAATGGGCGTGGATAGCGGTTTGACTCACGGGGATTTCCAAGTCTCCAC
CCCATTGACGTCAATGGGAGTTTGTTTTGGCACCAAAATCAACGGGACTTTCCAAAATGTCGTAATAACC
CCGCCCCGTTGACGCAAATGGGCGGTAGGCGTGTACGGTGGGAGGTCTATATAAGCAGAGCTCGTTTAGT
GAACCGTCAGATCGCCTGGAGACGCCATCCACGCTGTTTTGACCTCCATAGAAGACACCGGGACCGATCC
AGCCTCCGCGGCCGGGAACGGTGCATTGGAACGCGGATTCCCCGTGCCAAGAGTGACGTAAGTACCGCCT
ATAGACTCTATAGGCACACCCCTTTGGCTCTTATGCATGCTATACTGTTTTTGGCTTGGGGCCTATACAC
CCCCGCTTCCTTATGCTATAGGTGATGGTATAGCTTAGCCTATAGGTGTGGGTTATTGACCATTATTGAC
CACTCCCCTATTGGTGACGATACTTTCCATTACTAATCCATAACATGGCTCTTTGCCACAACTATCTCTA
TTGGCTATATGCCAATACTCTGTCCTTCAGAGACTGACACGGACTCTGTATTTTTACAGGATGGGGTCCC
ATTTATTATTTACAAATTCACATATACAACAACGCCGTCCCCCGTGCCCGCAGTTTTTATTAAACATAGC
GTGGGATCTCCACGCGAATCTCGGGTACGTGTTCCGGACATGGGCTCTTCTCCGGTAGCGGCGGAGCTTC
CACATCCGAGCCCTGGTCCCATGCCTCCAGCGGCTCATGGTCGCTCGGCAGCTCCTTGCTCCTAACAGTG
GAGGCCAGACTTAGGCACAGCACAATGCCCACCACCACCAGTGTGCCGCACAAGGCCGTGGCGGTAGGGT
ATGTGTCTGAAAATGAGCTCGGAGATTGGGCTCGCACCGCTGACGCAGATGGAAGACTTAAGGCAGCGGC
AGAAGAAGATGCAGGCAGCTGAGTTGTTGTATTCTGATAAGAGTCAGAGGTAACTCCCGTTGCGGTGCTG
TTAACGGTGGAGGGCAGTGTAGTCTGAGCAGTACTCGTTGCTGCCGCGCGCGCCACCAGACATAATAGCT
GACAGACTAACAGACTGTTCCTTTCCATGGGTCTTTTCTGCAGATGGACGCTATGAAGAGAGGACTGTGC
TGCGTGCTGCTGCTGTGCGGAGCCGTGTTCGTGTCACCAAGCCAGGAAATCCATGCTAGATTCCGATGGA
GCCACCCGCAGTTCGAGAAAGGTGGAGGTTCCGGAGGTGGATCGGGAGGTAGTGCTTGGTCTCATCCTCA
ATTCGAGAAGCTGGAAGTTCTGTTCCAGGGGCCCATGGACAAAGATTGCGAAATGAAACGTACCACCCTG
GATAGCCCGCTGGGCAAACTGGAACTGAGCGGCTGCGAACAGGGCCTGCATGAAATTAAACTGCTGGGTA
AAGGCACCAGCGCGGCCGATGCGGTTGAAGTTCCGGCCCCGGCCGCCGTGCTGGGTGGTCCGGAACCGCT
GATGCAGGCGACCGCGTGGCTGAACGCGTATTTTCATCAGCCGGAAGCGATTGAAGAATTTCCGGTTCCG
GCGCTGCATCATCCGGTGTTTCAGCAGGAGAGCTTTACCCGTCAGGTGCTGTGGAAACTGCTGAAAGTGG
TTAAATTTGGCGAAGTGATTAGCTATCAGCAGCTGGCGGCCCTGGCGGGTAATCCGGCGGCCACCGCCGC
CGTTAAAACCGCGCTGAGCGGTAACCCGGTGCCGATTCTGATTCCGTGCCATCGTGTGGTTAGCTCTAGC
GGTGCGGTTGGCGGTTATGAAGGTGGTCTGGCGGTGAAAGAGTGGCTGCTGGCCCATGAAGGTCATCGTC
TGGGTAAACCGGGTCTGGGAGGTAGCGGTAGCGGTAGCGAGACTGTCCGATTCCAATCTGGCCCAGGATG
GTTCTTAGACTCCCCAGACAGGCCCTGGAACCCCCCCACCTTCTCCCCAGCCCTGCTCGTGGTGACCGAA
GGGGACAACGCCACCTTCACCTGCAGCTTCTCCAACACATCGGAGAGCTTCGTGCTAAACTGGTACCGCA
TGAGCCCCAGCAACCAGACGGACAAGCTGGCCGCTTTCCCCGAGGACCGCAGCCAGCCCGGCCAGGACTG
CCGCTTCCGTGTCACACAACTGCCCAACGGGCGTGACTTCCACATGAGCGTGGTCAGGGCCCGGCGCAAT
GACAGCGGCACCTACCTCTGTGGGGCCATCTCCCTGGCCCCCAAGGCGCAGATCAAAGAGAGCCTGCGGG
CAGAGCTCAGGGTGACAGAGAGAAGGGCAGAAGTGCCCACAGCCCACCCCAGCCCCTCACCCAGGCCAGC
CGGCCAGTTCCAAACCCTGGTGTGAGCTCGAGCATGCATCTAGAGCTTGCGCCTCTAGAGCTCGCTGATC
AGCCTCGACTGTGCCTTCTAGTTGCCAGCCATCTGTTGTTTGCCCCTCCCCCGTGCCTTCCTTGACCCTG
GAAGGTGCCACTCCCACTGTCCTTTCCTAATAAAATGAGGAAATTGCATCGCATTGTCTGAGTAGGTGTC
ATTCTATTCTGGGGGGTGGGGTGGGGCAGGACAGCAAGGGGGAGGATTGGGAAGACAATAGCAGGCATGC
TGGGGATGCGGTGGGCTCTATGGCTTCTGAGGCGGAAAGAACCAGCTGGGGCTCGAGGGGGGATCTCCCG
ATCCCCAGCTTTGCTTCTCAATTTCTTATTTGCATAATGAGAAAAAAAGGAAAATTAATTTTAACACCAA
TTCAGTAGTTGATTGAGCAAATGCGTTGCCAAAAAGGATGCTTTAGAGACAGTGTTCTCTGCACAGATAA
GGACAAACATTATTCAGAGGGAGTACCCAGAGCTGAGACTCCTAAGCCAGTGAGTGGCACAGCATCCAGG
GAGAAATATGCTTGTCATCACCGAAGCCTGATTCCGTAGAGCCACACCCTGGTAAGGGCCAATCTGCTCA
CACAGGATAGAGAGGGCAGGAGCCAGGGCAGAGCATATAAGGTGAGGTAGGATCAGTTGCTCCTCACATT
TGCTTCTGACATAGTTGTGTTGGGAGCTTGGATAGCTTGGGGGGGGGACAGCTCAGGGCTGCGATTTCGC
GCCAAACTTGACGGCAATCCTAGCGTGAAGGCTGGTAGGATTTTATCCCCGCTGCCATCATGGTTCGACC
ATTGAACTGCATCGTCGCCGTGTCCCAAAATATGGGGATTGGCAAGAACGGAGACCTACCCTGGCCTCCG
CTCAGGAACGAGTTCAAGTACTTCCAAAGAATGACCACAACCTCTTCAGTGGAAGGTAAACAGAATCTGG
TGATTATGGGTAGGAAAACCTGGTTCTCCATTCCTGAGAAGAATCGACCTTTAAAGGACAGAATTAATAT
AGTTCTCAGTAGAGAACTCAAAGAACCACCACGAGGAGCTCATTTTCTTGCCAAAAGTTTGGATGATGCC
TTAAGACTTATTGAACAACCGGAATTGGCAAGTAAAGTAGACATGGTTTGGATAGTCGGAGGCAGTTCTG
TTTACCAGGAAGCCATGAATCAACCAGGCCACCTCAGACTCTTTGTGACAAGGATCATGCAGGAATTTGA
AAGTGACACGTTTTTCCCAGAAATTGATTTGGGGAAATATAAACTTCTCCCAGAATACCCAGGCGTCCTC
TCTGAGGTCCAGGAGGAAAAAGGCATCAAGTATAAGTTTGAAGTCTACGAGAAGAAAGACTAACAGGAAG
ATGCTTTCAAGTTCTCTGCTCCCCTCCTAAAGCTATGCATTTTTATAAGACCATGCTAGCTTGAACTTGT
TTATTGCAGCTTATAATGGTTACAAATAAAGCAATAGCATCACAAATTTCACAAATAAAGCATTTTTTTC
ACTGCATTCTAGTTGTGGTTTGTCCAAACTCATCAATGTATCTTATCATGTCTGGATCAACGATAGCTTA
TCTGTGGGCGATGCCAAGCACCTGGATGCTGTTGGTTTCCTGCTACTGATTTAGAAGCCATTTGCCCCCT
GAGTGGGGCTTGGGAGCACTAACTTTCTCTTTCAAAGGAAGCAATGCAGAAAGAAAAGCATACAAAGTAT
AAGCTGCCATGTAATAATGGAAGAAGATAAGGTTGTATGAATTAGATTTACATACTTCTGAATTGAAACT
AAACACCTTTAAATTCTTAAATATATAACACATTTCATATGAAAGTATTTTACATAAGTAACTCAGATAC
ATAGAAAACAAAGCTAATGATAGGTGTCCCTAAAAGTTCATTTATTAATTCTACAAATGATGAGCTGGCC
ATCAAAATTCCAGCTCAATTCTTCAACGAATTAGAAAGAGCAATCTGCAAACTCATCTGGAATAACAAAA
AACCTAGGATAGCAAAAACTCTTCTCAAGGATAAAAGAACCTCTGGTGGAATCACCATGCCTGACCTAAA
GCTGTACTACAGAGCAATTGTGATAAAAACTGCATGGTACTGATATAGAAACGGACAAGTAGACCAATGG
AATAGAACCCACACACCTATGGTCACTTGATCTTCAACAAGAGAGCTAAAACCATCCACTGGAAA
